>Addgene plasmid #84197 | Osa-pCAMBIA-1301-STTM166 | addgene full sequence | sequence record 174350 | Addgene NGS Result
TGAGACTTTTCAACAAAGGGTAATTTCGGGAAACCTCCTCGGATTCCATTGCCCAGCTACCTGTCACCTC
ATCGAAAGGACAGTAGAAAAGGAAGGTGGCTCCTACAAATGCCATCATCGCGATAAAGGAAAGGCTATCA
TTCAAGATGCCTCTGCCGACAGTGGTCCCAAAGATGGACCCCCACCCACGAGGAGCATCGTGGAAAAAGA
AGACGTTCCAACCACGTCTTCAAAGCAAGTGGATTGATGTGACATCTCCACTGACATAAGGGATGACGCA
CAACCCCACTATCCTTCGCAAGACCCTTCCTCTATATAAGGAAGTTCATTTCATTTGGAGAGGACAGCCC
AAGCTTGGTACCGGGGAATGAAGCTACCTGGTCCGAGTTGTTGTTGTTATGGTCTAATTTAAATATGGTC
TAAAGAAGAAGAATGGGGAATGAAGCTACCTGGTCCGAGGATCCACTAGTGAATTCGGTACGCTGAAATC
ACCAGTCTCTCTCTACAAATCTATCTCTCTCTATTTTCTCCATAAATAATGTGTGAGTAGTTTCCCGATA
AGGGAAATTAGGGTTCTTATAGGGTTTCGCTCATGTGTTGAGCATATAAGAGACCCTTAGTATGTATTTG
TATTTGTAAAATACTTCTATCAATAAAATTTCTAATTCCTAAAACCAAAATCCAGTACTAAAATCCAGAT
CTCCTAAAGTCCCTATAGATCTTTGTCGTGAATATAAACCAGACACGAGACGACTAGACCTGGAGCCCAG
ACGCCGTTCGAAGCTAGAAGTACCGCTTAGGCAGGAGGCCGTTAGGGAAAAGATGCTAAGGCAGGGTTGG
TTACGTTGACTCCCCCGTAGGTTTGGTTTAAATATGATGAAGTGGACGGAAGGAAGGAGGAAGACAAGGA
AGGATAAGGTTGCAGGCCCTGTGCAAGGTAAGAAGATGGAAATTTGATAGAGGTACGCTACTATACTTAT
ACTATACGCTAAGGGAATGATTGTATTTATACCCTATACCCCCTAATAACCCCTTATCAATTTAAGAAAT
AATCCGCATAAGCCCCCGCTTAAAAATTGGTATCAGAGCCATGAATAGGTCTATGACCAAAACTCAAGAG
GATAAAACCTCACCAAAATACGAAAGAGTCCTTAACTCTAAAGATAAAAGATCTTTCAAGATCAAAACTA
GTTCCCTCACACCGGTGACGGGGATCGCATGCGACCTCTAGACCATCACATTGGAGCTTCAGCTGCTCGA
GTTCTATAGTGTCACCTAAATCGTATGTGTATGATACATAAGGTTATGTATTAATTGTAGCCGCGTTCTA
ACGTCGACAGGCCTGTACCAATTACGCCCCGCCCTGCCACTCATCGCAGTACTGTTGTAATTCATTAAGC
ATTCTGCCGACATGGAAGCCATCACAAACGGCATGATGAACCTGAATCGCCAGCGGCATCAGCACCTTGT
CGCCTTGCGTATAATATTTGCCCATGGTGAAAACGGGGGCGAAGAAGTTGTCCATATTGGCCACGTTTAA
ATCAAAACTGGTGAAACTCACCCAGGGATTGGCTGAGACGAAAAACATATTCTCAATAAACCCTTTAGGG
AAATAGGCCAGGTTTTCACCGTAACACGCCACATCTTGCGAATATATGTGTAGAAACTGCCGGAAATCGT
CGTGGTACTCACTCCAGAGCGATGAAAACGTTTCAGTTTGCTCATGGAAAACGGTGTAACAAGGGTGAAC
ACTATCCCATATTACCAGCTCACCGTCTTTCATTGCCATACGGAACTCCGGATGAGCATTCATCAGGCGG
GCAAGAATGTGAATAAAGGCCGGATAAAACTTGTGCTTATTTTTCTTTACGGTCTTTAAAAAGGCCGTAA
TATCCAGCTGAACGGTCTGGTTATAGGTACATTGAGCAACTGACTGAAATGCCTCAAAATGTTCTTTACG
ATGCCATTGGGATATATCAACGGTGGTATATCCAGTGATTTCTTTCTCCATTTTAGCTTCCTTAGCTCCT
GAAAATCTCGATAACTCATTAAAACTTATCGATGATAAGCTGTCAAACATGAGAATTTAGCCCGCCTAAT
GAGCGGGCTTTTTGCTGTGATCCGCGTTGCTGGCGTTTTTCCATAGGCTCCGCCCCCCTGACGAGCATCA
CAAAAATCGACGCTCAAGTCAGAGGTGGCGAAACCCGACAGGACTATAAAGATACCAGGCGTTTCCCCCC
TGGAAGCTCCCTCGTGCGCTCTCCTGTTCCGACCCTGCCGCTTACCGGATACCTGTCCGCCTTTCTTAAT
TAAGTTTGCAAGCAGCAGATTACGGATACCTGTCCGCCTTTCTTAATTAACTGCAGGCATGCAAGCTTGG
CACTGGCCGTCGTTTTACAACGTCGTGACTGGGAAAACCCTGGCGTTACCCAACTTAATCGCCTTGCAGC
ACATCCCCCTTTCGCCAGCTGGCGTAATAGCGAAGAGGCCCGCACCGATCGCCCTTCCCAACAGTTGCGC
AGCCTGAATGGCGAATGCTAGAGCAGCTTGAGCTTGGATCAGATTGTCGTTTCCCGCCTTCAGTTTAGCT
TCATGGAGTCAAAGATTCAAATAGAGGACCTAACAGAACTCGCCGTAAAGACTGGCGAACAGTTCATACA
GAGTCTCTTACGACTCAATGACAAGAAGAAAATCTTCGTCAACATGGTGGAGCACGACACACTTGTCTAC
TCCAAAAATATCAAAGATACAGTCTCAGAAGACCAAAGGGCAATTGAGACTTTTCAACAAAGGGTAATAT
CCGGAAACCTCCTCGGATTCCATTGCCCAGCTATCTGTCACTTTATTGTGAAGATAGTGGAAAAGGAAGG
TGGCTCCTACAAATGCCATCATTGCGATAAAGGAAAGGCCATCGTTGAAGATGCCTCTGCCGACAGTGGT
CCCAAAGATGGACCCCCACCCACGAGGAGCATCGTGGAAAAAGAAGACGTTCCAACCACGTCTTCAAAGC
AAGTGGATTGATGTGATATCTCCACTGACGTAAGGGATGACGCACAATCCCACTATCCTTCGCAAGACCC
TTCCTCTATATAAGGAAGTTCATTTCATTTGGAGAGAACACGGGGGACTCTTGACCATGGTAGATCTGAG
GGTAAATTTCTAGTTTTTCTCCTTCATTTTCTTGGTTAGGACCCTTTTCTCTTTTTATTTTTTTGAGCTT
TGATCTTTCTTTAAACTGATCTATTTTTTAATTGATTGGTTATGGTGTAAATATTACATAGCTTTAACTG
ATAATCTGATTACTTTATTTCGTGTGTCTATGATGATGATGATAGTTACAGAACCGACGACTCGTCCGTC
CTGTAGAAACCCCAACCCGTGAAATCAAAAAACTCGACGGCCTGTGGGCATTCAGTCTGGATCGCGAAAA
CTGTGGAATTGATCAGCGTTGGTGGGAAAGCGCGTTACAAGAAAGCCGGGCAATTGCTGTGCCAGGCAGT
TTTAACGATCAGTTCGCCGATGCAGATATTCGTAATTATGCGGGCAACGTCTGGTATCAGCGCGAAGTCT
TTATACCGAAAGGTTGGGCAGGCCAGCGTATCGTGCTGCGTTTCGATGCGGTCACTCATTACGGCAAAGT
GTGGGTCAATAATCAGGAAGTGATGGAGCATCAGGGCGGCTATACGCCATTTGAAGCCGATGTCACGCCG
TATGTTATTGCCGGGAAAAGTGTACGTATCACCGTTTGTGTGAACAACGAACTGAACTGGCAGACTATCC
CGCCGGGAATGGTGATTACCGACGAAAACGGCAAGAAAAAGCAGTCTTACTTCCATGATTTCTTTAACTA
TGCCGGAATCCATCGCAGCGTAATGCTCTACACCACGCCGAACACCTGGGTGGACGATATCACCGTGGTG
ACGCATGTCGCGCAAGACTGTAACCACGCGTCTGTTGACTGGCAGGTGGTGGCCAATGGTGATGTCAGCG
TTGAACTGCGTGATGCGGATCAACAGGTGGTTGCAACTGGACAAGGCACTAGCGGGACTTTGCAAGTGGT
GAATCCGCACCTCTGGCAACCGGGTGAAGGTTATCTCTATGAACTGTGCGTCACAGCCAAAAGCCAGACA
GAGTGTGATATCTACCCGCTTCGCGTCGGCATCCGGTCAGTGGCAGTGAAGGGCGAACAGTTCCTGATTA
ACCACAAACCGTTCTACTTTACTGGCTTTGGTCGTCATGAAGATGCGGACTTGCGTGGCAAAGGATTCGA
TAACGTGCTGATGGTGCACGACCACGCATTAATGGACTGGATTGGGGCCAACTCCTACCGTACCTCGCAT
TACCCTTACGCTGAAGAGATGCTCGACTGGGCAGATGAACATGGCATCGTGGTGATTGATGAAACTGCTG
CTGTCGGCTTTAACCTCTCTTTAGGCATTGGTTTCGAAGCGGGCAACAAGCCGAAAGAACTGTACAGCGA
AGAGGCAGTCAACGGGGAAACTCAGCAAGCGCACTTACAGGCGATTAAAGAGCTGATAGCGCGTGACAAA
AACCACCCAAGCGTGGTGATGTGGAGTATTGCCAACGAACCGGATACCCGTCCGCAAGGTGCACGGGAAT
ATTTCGCGCCACTGGCGGAAGCAACGCGTAAACTCGACCCGACGCGTCCGATCACCTGCGTCAATGTAAT
GTTCTGCGACGCTCACACCGATACCATCAGCGATCTCTTTGATGTGCTGTGCCTGAACCGTTATTACGGA
TGGTATGTCCAAAGCGGCGATTTGGAAACGGCAGAGAAGGTACTGGAAAAAGAACTTCTGGCCTGGCAGG
AGAAACTGCATCAGCCGATTATCATCACCGAATACGGCGTGGATACGTTAGCCGGGCTGCACTCAATGTA
CACCGACATGTGGAGTGAAGAGTATCAGTGTGCATGGCTGGATATGTATCACCGCGTCTTTGATCGCGTC
AGCGCCGTCGTCGGTGAACAGGTATGGAATTTCGCCGATTTTGCGACCTCGCAAGGCATATTGCGCGTTG
GCGGTAACAAGAAAGGGATCTTCACTCGCGACCGCAAACCGAAGTCGGCGGCTTTTCTGCTGCAAAAACG
CTGGACTGGCATGAACTTCGGTGAAAAACCGCAGCAGGGAGGCAAACAAGCTAGCCACCACCACCACCAC
CACGTGTGAATTACAGGTGACCAGCTCGAATTTCCCCGATCGTTCAAACATTTGGCAATAAAGTTTCTTA
AGATTGAATCCTGTTGCCGGTCTTGCGATGATTATCATATAATTTCTGTTGAATTACGTTAAGCATGTAA
TAATTAACATGTAATGCATGACGTTATTTATGAGATGGGTTTTTATGATTAGAGTCCCGCAATTATACAT
TTAATACGCGATAGAAAACAAAATATAGCGCGCAAACTAGGATAAATTATCGCGCGCGGTGTCATCTATG
TTACTAGATCGGGAATTAAACTATCAGTGTTTGACAGGATATATTGGCGGGTAAACCTAAGAGAAAAGAG
CGTTTATTAGAATAATCGGATATTTAAAAGGGCGTGAAAAGGTTTATCCGTTCGTCCATTTGTATGTGCA
TGCCAACCACAGGGTTCCCCTCGGGATCAAAGTACTTTGATCCAACCCCTCCGCTGCTATAGTGCAGTCG
GCTTCTGACGTTCAGTGCAGCCGTCTTCTGAAAACGACATGTCGCACAAGTCCTAAGTTACGCGACAGGC
TGCCGCCCTGCCCTTTTCCTGGCGTTTTCTTGTCGCGTGTTTTAGTCGCATAAAGTAGAATACTTGCGAC
TAGAACCGGAGACATTACGCCATGAACAAGAGCGCCGCCGCTGGCCTGCTGGGCTATGCCCGCGTCAGCA
CCGACGACCAGGACTTGACCAACCAACGGGCCGAACTGCACGCGGCCGGCTGCACCAAGCTGTTTTCCGA
GAAGATCACCGGCACCAGGCGCGACCGCCCGGAGCTGGCCAGGATGCTTGACCACCTACGCCCTGGCGAC
GTTGTGACAGTGACCAGGCTAGACCGCCTGGCCCGCAGCACCCGCGACCTACTGGACATTGCCGAGCGCA
TCCAGGAGGCCGGCGCGGGCCTGCGTAGCCTGGCAGAGCCGTGGGCCGACACCACCACGCCGGCCGGCCG
CATGGTGTTGACCGTGTTCGCCGGCATTGCCGAGTTCGAGCGTTCCCTAATCATCGACCGCACCCGGAGC
GGGCGCGAGGCCGCCAAGGCCCGAGGCGTGAAGTTTGGCCCCCGCCCTACCCTCACCCCGGCACAGATCG
CGCACGCCCGCGAGCTGATCGACCAGGAAGGCCGCACCGTGAAAGAGGCGGCTGCACTGCTTGGCGTGCA
TCGCTCGACCCTGTACCGCGCACTTGAGCGCAGCGAGGAAGTGACGCCCACCGAGGCCAGGCGGCGCGGT
GCCTTCCGTGAGGACGCATTGACCGAGGCCGACGCCCTGGCGGCCGCCGAGAATGAACGCCAAGAGGAAC
AAGCATGAAACCGCACCAGGACGGCCAGGACGAACCGTTTTTCATTACCGAAGAGATCGAGGCGGAGATG
ATCGCGGCCGGGTACGTGTTCGAGCCGCCCGCGCACGTCTCAACCGTGCGGCTGCATGAAATCCTGGCCG
GTTTGTCTGATGCCAAGCTGGCGGCCTGGCCGGCCAGCTTGGCCGCTGAAGAAACCGAGCGCCGCCGTCT
AAAAAGGTGATGTGTATTTGAGTAAAACAGCTTGCGTCATGCGGTCGCTGCGTATATGATGCGATGAGTA
AATAAACAAATACGCAAGGGGAACGCATGAAGGTTATCGCTGTACTTAACCAGAAAGGCGGGTCAGGCAA
GACGACCATCGCAACCCATCTAGCCCGCGCCCTGCAACTCGCCGGGGCCGATGTTCTGTTAGTCGATTCC
GATCCCCAGGGCAGTGCCCGCGATTGGGCGGCCGTGCGGGAAGATCAACCGCTAACCGTTGTCGGCATCG
ACCGCCCGACGATTGACCGCGACGTGAAGGCCATCGGCCGGCGCGACTTCGTAGTGATCGACGGAGCGCC
CCAGGCGGCGGACTTGGCTGTGTCCGCGATCAAGGCAGCCGACTTCGTGCTGATTCCGGTGCAGCCAAGC
CCTTACGACATATGGGCCACCGCCGACCTGGTGGAGCTGGTTAAGCAGCGCATTGAGGTCACGGATGGAA
GGCTACAAGCGGCCTTTGTCGTGTCGCGGGCGATCAAAGGCACGCGCATCGGCGGTGAGGTTGCCGAGGC
GCTGGCCGGGTACGAGCTGCCCATTCTTGAGTCCCGTATCACGCAGCGCGTGAGCTACCCAGGCACTGCC
GCCGCCGGCACAACCGTTCTTGAATCAGAACCCGAGGGCGACGCTGCCCGCGAGGTCCAGGCGCTGGCCG
CTGAAATTAAATCAAAACTCATTTGAGTTAATGAGGTAAAGAGAAAATGAGCAAAAGCACAAACACGCTA
AGTGCCGGCCGTCCGAGCGCACGCAGCAGCAAGGCTGCAACGTTGGCCAGCCTGGCAGACACGCCAGCCA
TGAAGCGGGTCAACTTTCAGTTGCCGGCGGAGGATCACACCAAGCTGAAGATGTACGCGGTACGCCAAGG
CAAGACCATTACCGAGCTGCTATCTGAATACATCGCGCAGCTACCAGAGTAAATGAGCAAATGAATAAAT
GAGTAGATGAATTTTAGCGGCTAAAGGAGGCGGCATGGAAAATCAAGAACAACCAGGCACCGACGCCGTG
GAATGCCCCATGTGTGGAGGAACGGGCGGTTGGCCAGGCGTAAGCGGCTGGGTTGCCTGCCGGCCCTGCA
ATGGCACTGGAACCCCCAAGCCCGAGGAATCGGCGTGAGCGGTCGCAAACCATCCGGCCCGGTACAAATC
GGCGCGGCGCTGGGTGATGACCTGGTGGAGAAGTTGAAGGCCGCGCAGGCCGCCCAGCGGCAACGCATCG
AGGCAGAAGCACGCCCCGGTGAATCGTGGCAAGCGGCCGCTGATCGAATCCGCAAAGAATCCCGGCAACC
GCCGGCAGCCGGTGCGCCGTCGATTAGGAAGCCGCCCAAGGGCGACGAGCAACCAGATTTTTTCGTTCCG
ATGCTCTATGACGTGGGCACCCGCGATAGTCGCAGCATCATGGACGTGGCCGTTTTCCGTCTGTCGAAGC
GTGACCGACGAGCTGGCGAGGTGATCCGCTACGAGCTTCCAGACGGGCACGTAGAGGTTTCCGCAGGGCC
GGCCGGCATGGCCAGTGTGTGGGATTACGACCTGGTACTGATGGCGGTTTCCCATCTAACCGAATCCATG
AACCGATACCGGGAAGGGAAGGGAGACAAGCCCGGCCGCGTGTTCCGTCCACACGTTGCGGACGTACTCA
AGTTCTGCCGGCGAGCCGATGGCGGAAAGCAGAAAGACGACCTGGTAGAAACCTGCATTCGGTTAAACAC
CACGCACGTTGCCATGCAGCGTACGAAGAAGGCCAAGAACGGCCGCCTGGTGACGGTATCCGAGGGTGAA
GCCTTGATTAGCCGCTACAAGATCGTAAAGAGCGAAACCGGGCGGCCGGAGTACATCGAGATCGAGCTAG
CTGATTGGATGTACCGCGAGATCACAGAAGGCAAGAACCCGGACGTGCTGACGGTTCACCCCGATTACTT
TTTGATCGATCCCGGCATCGGCCGTTTTCTCTACCGCCTGGCACGCCGCGCCGCAGGCAAGGCAGAAGCC
AGATGGTTGTTCAAGACGATCTACGAACGCAGTGGCAGCGCCGGAGAGTTCAAGAAGTTCTGTTTCACCG
TGCGCAAGCTGATCGGGTCAAATGACCTGCCGGAGTACGATTTGAAGGAGGAGGCGGGGCAGGCTGGCCC
GATCCTAGTCATGCGCTACCGCAACCTGATCGAGGGCGAAGCATCCGCCGGTTCCTAATGTACGGAGCAG
ATGCTAGGGCAAATTGCCCTAGCAGGGGAAAAAGGTCGAAAAGGTCTCTTTCCTGTGGATAGCACGTACA
TTGGGAACCCAAAGCCGTACATTGGGAACCGGAACCCGTACATTGGGAACCCAAAGCCGTACATTGGGAA
CCGGTCACACATGTAAGTGACTGATATAAAAGAGAAAAAAGGCGATTTTTCCGCCTAAAACTCTTTAAAA
CTTATTAAAACTCTTAAAACCCGCCTGGCCTGTGCATAACTGTCTGGCCAGCGCACAGCCGAAGAGCTGC
AAAAAGCGCCTACCCTTCGGTCGCTGCGCTCCCTACGCCCCGCCGCTTCGCGTCGGCCTATCGCGGCCGC
TGGCCGCTCAAAAATGGCTGGCCTACGGCCAGGCAATCTACCAGGGCGCGGACAAGCCGCGCCGTCGCCA
CTCGACCGCCGGCGCCCACATCAAGGCACCCTGCCTCGCGCGTTTCGGTGATGACGGTGAAAACCTCTGA
CACATGCAGCTCCCGGAGACGGTCACAGCTTGTCTGTAAGCGGATGCCGGGAGCAGACAAGCCCGTCAGG
GCGCGTCAGCGGGTGTTGGCGGGTGTCGGGGCGCAGCCATGACCCAGTCACGTAGCGATAGCGGAGTGTA
TACTGGCTTAACTATGCGGCATCAGAGCAGATTGTACTGAGAGTGCACCATATGCGGTGTGAAATACCGC
ACAGATGCGTAAGGAGAAAATACCGCATCAGGCGCTCTTCCGCTTCCTCGCTCACTGACTCGCTGCGCTC
GGTCGTTCGGCTGCGGCGAGCGGTATCAGCTCACTCAAAGGCGGTAATACGGTTATCCACAGAATCAGGG
GATAACGCAGGAAAGAACATGTGAGCAAAAGGCCAGCAAAAGGCCAGGAACCGTAAAAAGGCCGCGTTGC
TGGCGTTTTTCCATAGGCTCCGCCCCCCTGACGAGCATCACAAAAATCGACGCTCAAGTCAGAGGTGGCG
AAACCCGACAGGACTATAAAGATACCAGGCGTTTCCCCCTGGAAGCTCCCTCGTGCGCTCTCCTGTTCCG
ACCCTGCCGCTTACCGGATACCTGTCCGCCTTTCTCCCTTCGGGAAGCGTGGCGCTTTCTCATAGCTCAC
GCTGTAGGTATCTCAGTTCGGTGTAGGTCGTTCGCTCCAAGCTGGGCTGTGTGCACGAACCCCCCGTTCA
GCCCGACCGCTGCGCCTTATCCGGTAACTATCGTCTTGAGTCCAACCCGGTAAGACACGACTTATCGCCA
CTGGCAGCAGCCACTGGTAACAGGATTAGCAGAGCGAGGTATGTAGGCGGTGCTACAGAGTTCTTGAAGT
GGTGGCCTAACTACGGCTACACTAGAAGGACAGTATTTGGTATCTGCGCTCTGCTGAAGCCAGTTACCTT
CGGAAAAAGAGTTGGTAGCTCTTGATCCGGCAAACAAACCACCGCTGGTAGCGGTGGTTTTTTTGTTTGC
AAGCAGCAGATTACGCGCAGAAAAAAAGGATCTCAAGAAGATCCTTTGATCTTTTCTACGGGGTCTGACG
CTCAGTGGAACGAAAACTCACGTTAAGGGATTTTGGTCATGCATTCTAGGTACTAAAACAATTCATCCAG
TAAAATATAATATTTTATTTTCTCCCAATCAGGCTTGATCCCCAGTAAGTCAAAAAATAGCTCGACATAC
TGTTCTTCCCCGATATCCTCCCTGATCGACCGGACGCAGAAGGCAATGTCATACCACTTGTCCGCCCTGC
CGCTTCTCCCAAGATCAATAAAGCCACTTACTTTGCCATCTTTCACAAAGATGTTGCTGTCTCCCAGGTC
GCCGTGGGAAAAGACAAGTTCCTCTTCGGGCTTTTCCGTCTTTAAAAAATCATACAGCTCGCGCGGATCT
TTAAATGGAGTGTCTTCTTCCCAGTTTTCGCAATCCACATCGGCCAGATCGTTATTCAGTAAGTAATCCA
ATTCGGCTAAGCGGCTGTCTAAGCTATTCGTATAGGGACAATCCGATATGTCGATGGAGTGAAAGAGCCT
GATGCACTCCGCATACAGCTCGATAATCTTTTCAGGGCTTTGTTCATCTTCATACTCTTCCGAGCAAAGG
ACGCCATCGGCCTCACTCATGAGCAGATTGCTCCAGCCATCATGCCGTTCAAAGTGCAGGACCTTTGGAA
CAGGCAGCTTTCCTTCCAGCCATAGCATCATGTCCTTTTCCCGTTCCACATCATAGGTGGTCCCTTTATA
CCGGCTGTCCGTCATTTTTAAATATAGGTTTTCATTTTCTCCCACCAGCTTATATACCTTAGCAGGAGAC
ATTCCTTCCGTATCTTTTACGCAGCGGTATTTTTCGATCAGTTTTTTCAATTCCGGTGATATTCTCATTT
TAGCCATTTATTATTTCCTTCCTCTTTTCTACAGTATTTAAAGATACCCCAAGAAGCTAATTATAACAAG
ACGAACTCCAATTCACTGTTCCTTGCATTCTAAAACCTTAAATACCAGAAAACAGCTTTTTCAAAGTTGT
TTTCAAAGTTGGCGTATAACATAGTATCGACGGAGCCGATTTTGAAACCGCGGTGATCACAGGCAGCAAC
GCTCTGTCATCGTTACAATCAACATGCTACCCTCCGCGAGATCATCCGTGTTTCAAACCCGGCAGCTTAG
TTGCCGTTCTTCCGAATAGCATCGGTAACATGAGCAAAGTCTGCCGCCTTACAACGGCTCTCCCGCTGAC
GCCGTCCCGGACTGATGGGCTGCCTGTATCGAGTGGTGATTTTGTGCCGAGCTGCCGGTCGGGGAGCTGT
TGGCTGGCTGGTGGCAGGATATATTGTGGTGTAAACAAATTGACGCTTAGACAACTTAATAACACATTGC
GGACGTTTTTAATGTACTGAATTAACGCCGAATTAATTCGGGGGATCTGGATTTTAGTACTGGATTTTGG
TTTTAGGAATTAGAAATTTTATTGATAGAAGTATTTTACAAATACAAATACATACTAAGGGTTTCTTATA
TGCTCAACACATGAGCGAAACCCTATAGGAACCCTAATTCCCTTATCTGGGAACTACTCACACATTATTA
TGGAGAAACTCGAGCTTGTCGATCGACAGATCCCGGTCGGCATCTACTCTATTTCTTTGCCCTCGGACGA
GTGCTGGGGCGTCGGTTTCCACTATCGGCGAGTACTTCTACACAGCCATCGGTCCAGACGGCCGCGCTTC
TGCGGGCGATTTGTGTACGCCCGACAGTCCCGGCTCCGGATCGGACGATTGCGTCGCATCGACCCTGCGC
CCAAGCTGCATCATCGAAATTGCCGTCAACCAAGCTCTGATAGAGTTGGTCAAGACCAATGCGGAGCATA
TACGCCCGGAGTCGTGGCGATCCTGCAAGCTCCGGATGCCTCCGCTCGAAGTAGCGCGTCTGCTGCTCCA
TACAAGCCAACCACGGCCTCCAGAAGAAGATGTTGGCGACCTCGTATTGGGAATCCCCGAACATCGCCTC
GCTCCAGTCAATGACCGCTGTTATGCGGCCATTGTCCGTCAGGACATTGTTGGAGCCGAAATCCGCGTGC
ACGAGGTGCCGGACTTCGGGGCAGTCCTCGGCCCAAAGCATCAGCTCATCGAGAGCCTGCGCGACGGACG
CACTGACGGTGTCGTCCATCACAGTTTGCCAGTGATACACATGGGGATCAGCAATCGCGCATATGAAATC
ACGCCATGTAGTGTATTGACCGATTCCTTGCGGTCCGAATGGGCCGAACCCGCTCGTCTGGCTAAGATCG
GCCGCAGCGATCGCATCCATAGCCTCCGCGACCGGTTGTAGAACAGCGGGCAGTTCGGTTTCAGGCAGGT
CTTGCAACGTGACACCCTGTGAACGGCGGGAGATGCAATAGGTCAGGCTCTCGCTAAACTCCCCAATGTC
AAGCACTTCCGGAATCGGGAGCGCGGCCGATGCAAAGTGCCGATAAACATAACGATCTTTGTAGAAACCA
TCGGCGCAGCTATTTACCCGCAGGACATATCCACGCCCTCCTACATCGAAGCTGAAAGCACGAGATTCTT
CGCCCTCCGAGAGCTGCATCAGGTCGGAGACGCTGTCGAACTTTTCGATCAGAAACTTCTCGACAGACGT
CGCGGTGAGTTCAGGCTTTTTCATATCTCATTGCCCCCCGGATCTGCGAAAGCTCGAGAGAGATAGATTT
GTAGAGAGAGACTGGTGATTTCAGCGTGTCCTCTCCAAATGAAATGAACTTCCTTATATAGAGGAAGGGT
CTTGCGAAGGATAGTGGGATTGTGCGTCATCCCTTACGTCAGTGGAGATATCACATCAATCCACTTGCTT
TGAAGACGTGGTTGGAACGTCTTCTTTTTCCACGATGCTCCTCGTGGGTGGGGGTCCATCTTTGGGACCA
CTGTCGGCAGAGGCATCTTGAACGATAGCCTTTCCTTTATCGCAATGATGGCATTTGTAGGTGCCACCTT
CCTTTTCTACTGTCCTTTTGATGAAGTGACAGATAGCTGGGCAATGGAATCCGAGGAGGTTTCCCGATAT
TACCCTTTGTTGAAAAGTCTCAATAGCCCTTTGGTCTTCTGAGACTGTATCTTTGATATTCTTGGAGTAG
ACGAGAGTGTCGTGCTCCACCATGTTGGCAAGCTGCTCTAGCCAATACGCAAACCGCCTCTCCCCGCGCG
TTGGCCGATTCATTAATGCAGCTGGCACGACAGGTTTCCCGACTGGAAAGCGGGCAGTGAGCGCAACGCA
ATTAATGTGAGTTAGCTCACTCATTAGGCACCCCAGGCTTTACACTTTATGCTTCCGGCTCGTATGTTGT
GTGGAATTGTGAGCGGATAACAATTTCACACAGGAAACAGCTATGACATGATTACGAATTCGAGCTCGGT
ACCCGGGGATCCTCTAGCTAGATTAATTAAGTTTGCAAGCAGCAGATTACGCGCAGAAAAAAAGGATCTC
AAGGAGATCCTTTGGATCACAAAAAAAAGCCCGCTCATTAGGCGGGTTAAATTCCCGGGTACTGCAGCCG
ATTCATTAATGCAGGTTAACCTGGCTTATCGAAATTAATACGACTCACTATAGGGAGACCGGTAGATCTG
ATCCCTACTCCAAAAATGTCAAAGATACAGTCTCAGAAGACCAAAGGGCTATTGAGACTTTTCAACAAAG
GGTAATTTCGGGAAACCTCCTCGGATTCCATTGCCCAGCTATCTGTCACTTCATCGAAAGGACAGTGGAA
AAGGAAGGTGGCTCCTACAAATGCCATCATTGCGATAAAGGAAAGGCTATCATTCAAGATGCCTCTGCCG
ACAGTGGTCCCAAAGATGGACCCCCACCCACGAGGAGCATCGTGGGAAAAGAAGACGTTCCAACCACGTC
TTCAAAGCAAGTGGATTGATGTGACATCTCCACTGACGTAAGGGATGACGCACAATCCCGCCCCTACTCC
AAAAATGTCAAAGATACTGTCTCAGAAGACCAAAGGGCTAT
Features (pLannotate 1.2.2; 38 found; start..end, strand, type, name):
      1..346     +  promoter       CaMV 35S promoter: strong constitutive promoter from cauliflower mosaic virus
    298..344     +  promoter       minimal CaMV 35S promoter: minimal 35S promoter from cauliflower mosaic virus
    525..701     +  polyA_signal   CaMV poly(A) signal: cauliflower mosaic virus polyadenylation signal
   1263..1281    -  promoter       SP6 promoter: promoter for bacteriophage SP6 RNA polymerase
   1352..2011    -  CDS            CmR: chloramphenicol acetyltransferase; cat; confers resistance to chloramphenicol
   2012..2048    -  promoter       cat promoter (fragment): promoter of the E. coli cat gene encoding chloramphenicol acetyltransferase
   2048..2076    -  promoter       tet promoter: E. coli promoter for tetracycline efflux protein gene
   2138..2306    -  rep_origin     ori (fragment): high-copy-number ColE1/pMB1/pBR322/pUC origin of replication
   2314..2334    -  rep_origin     ori (fragment): high-copy-number ColE1/pMB1/pBR322/pUC origin of replication
   2333..2353    -  rep_origin     ori (fragment): high-copy-number ColE1/pMB1/pBR322/pUC origin of replication
   2361..2378    +  misc_feature   MCS (fragment): pUC18/19 multiple cloning site
   2381..2535    +  CDS            lacZα (fragment): LacZα fragment of β-galactosidase; lacZ fragment
   2775..3116    +  promoter       CaMV 35S promoter: strong constitutive promoter from cauliflower mosaic virus
   3137..5159    +  CDS            GUS (fragment): β-glucuronidase This version of the gusA gene has a 5' extension with a catalase intron to ensure expression in plants but not bacteria.
   5165..5183    +  CDS            9xHis (fragment): 9xHis affinity tag
   5218..5470    +  terminator     NOS terminator: nopaline synthase terminator and poly(A) signal
   5492..5516    +  misc_feature   RB T-DNA repeat: right border repeat from nopaline C58 T-DNA
   5856..6257    +  CDS            Y4CG_SINFN (fragment): Protein inferred from homology: Swiss-Prot protein existence level 3. From Sinorhizobium fredii (strain NBRC 101917 / NGR234).
   6817..7446    +  CDS            pVS1 StaA: stability protein from the Pseudomonas plasmid pVS1 (Heeb et al., 2000)
   7875..8948    +  CDS            pVS1 RepA: replication protein from the Pseudomonas plasmid pVS1 (Heeb et al., 2000)
   9014..9208    +  rep_origin     pVS1 oriV: origin of replication for the Pseudomonas plasmid pVS1 (Heeb et al., 2000)
   9411..9450    +  CDS            rop (fragment): Rop protein, which maintains plasmids at low copy number; rop
   9552..9692    +  misc_feature   bom: basis of mobility region from pBR322
   9878..10466   -  rep_origin     ori: high-copy-number ColE1/pMB1/pBR322/pUC origin of replication
  10553..11347   -  CDS            KanR: aminoglycoside phosphotransferase; aphA-3; confers resistance to kanamycin
  11772..11796   +  misc_feature   LB T-DNA repeat: left border repeat from nopaline C58 T-DNA
  11874..12048   -  polyA_signal   CaMV poly(A) signal: cauliflower mosaic virus polyadenylation signal
  12089..13114   -  CDS            HygR: hygromycin B phosphotransferase confers resistance to hygromycin
  13187..13532   -  promoter       CaMV 35S promoter: strong constitutive promoter from cauliflower mosaic virus
  13189..13235   -  promoter       minimal CaMV 35S promoter: minimal 35S promoter from cauliflower mosaic virus
  13622..13710   +  CDS            lacI (fragment): lac repressor; lacI; The lac repressor binds to the lac operator to inhibit transcription in E. coli. This inhibition can be relieved by adding lactose or isopropyl-β-D-thiogalactopyranoside (IPTG).
  13723..13744   +  protein_bind   CAP binding site: CAP binding activates transcription in the presence of cAMP. E. coli catabolite activator protein
  13759..13789   +  promoter       lac promoter: promoter for the E. coli lac operon
  13793..13815   +  protein_bind   lac operator (fragment): The lac repressor binds to the lac operator to inhibit transcription in E. coli. This inhibition can be relieved by adding lactose or isopropyl-β-D-thiogalactopyranoside (IPTG). lac repressor encoded by lacI
  13846..13877   +  misc_feature   MCS (fragment): pUC18/19 multiple cloning site
  13891..13932   -  rep_origin     ori (fragment): high-copy-number ColE1/pMB1/pBR322/pUC origin of replication
  14036..14054   +  promoter       T7 promoter: promoter for bacteriophage T7 RNA polymerase
  14123..14409   +  promoter       CaMV 35S promoter (fragment): strong constitutive promoter from cauliflower mosaic virus
