[The description below was written by a language model from this plasmid's Addgene catalogue record and pLannotate feature annotations shown in this document.]
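Description:
Osa-pCAMBIA-1301-STTM166 is a plant binary vector built on pCAMBIA-1301 for knocking down miR166 activity in rice by the short tandem target mimic (STTM) approach. The backbone carries the pVS1 replication module (oriV, RepA and the StaA stability protein), which normally supports maintenance in Agrobacterium, together with a ColE1/pBR322-type origin and bom site for propagation in E. coli and a kanamycin resistance gene. Between the left and right T-DNA border repeats lie the standard pCAMBIA-1301 elements: a hygromycin phosphotransferase gene driven by a CaMV 35S promoter and ended by the CaMV poly(A) signal for selection of transformed plant tissue, and a 35S-driven GUS reporter containing a catalase intron (so it is expressed in plants but not bacteria), with a His tag fragment and NOS terminator.

The insert, recorded as about 2.9 kb and cloned at PacI sites within the lacZα/multiple cloning site region, supplies the STTM expression cassette. The feature table shows a partial 35S promoter copy directly upstream of a full one, consistent with the stated 2x35S promoter, followed by a short unannotated interval and a CaMV poly(A) signal. The STTM166 sequence itself is not annotated but presumably sits in that interval. An STTM transcript carries two imperfect miRNA binding sites joined by a spacer, which sequester the target small RNA and trigger its degradation. The insert also brings in a chloramphenicol acetyltransferase gene, origin fragments, and T7 and SP6 promoters. This explains the dual chloramphenicol and kanamycin selection in bacteria. The depositor notes that the STTM sequence may differ slightly from the reference without an expected effect on function. The catalogue's yeast expression label is not supported by any annotated yeast element.
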