Addgene plasmid #84197: Osa-pCAMBIA-1301-STTM166
Purpose: Disturb the expression of miR166 in rice
Depositing lab: Guiliang Tang. Depositing organization: Michigan Technological University. Publication: Effective small RNA destruction by the expression of a short tandem target mimic in Arabidopsis. Yan J, Gu Y, Jia X, Kang W, Pan S, Tang X, Chen X, Tang G. Plant Cell. 2012 Feb;24(2):415-27. doi: 10.1105/tpc.111.094144. Epub 2012 Feb 17. PubMed 22345490.
Backbone
  Vector backbone: pCAMBIA-1301
  Backbone manufacturer: CAMBIA Company
  Backbone size w/o insert (bp): 11827
  Vector type: Bacterial Expression, Yeast Expression, Plant Expression
  Selectable markers: Hygromycin
Growth in bacteria
  Bacterial resistance: Chloramphenicol and Kanamycin, 25 & 50 μg/mL
  Growth temperature: 37°C
  Growth strain: DH5alpha
  Copy number: Unknown
Gene/Insert
  Gene/Insert name: miR166 (alt name: Osa-miR166)
  Species: Rice
  Insert size (bp): 2864
  GenBank ID: miRBase (MI0000679-MI0000675, MI0001142-MI0001144, MI0001157, MI0001158, MI0001107, MI0001108)
  Promoter: 2x35S
  Cloning method: Restriction Enzyme; 5′ cloning site PacI (unknown if destroyed); 3′ cloning site PacI (unknown if destroyed)
  Sequencing primers: 5′ 35S promoter; 3′ AGGTTTAGTCGTCTCGTGTCTG
Terms and licenses: Academic/Nonprofit Terms; Industry Terms: Not Available to Industry
Depositor comments: This plasmid used to disturb miR166’s expression by STTM method invented by Dr. Guiliang Tang’s Lab in Michigan Technological University (Plant cell, 2012), Houghton, MI, USA. The method used to construct this plasmid refers to Tang et al., (Methods, 2012) with minor revision The STTM sequence in this plasmid may contain discrepancies compared to the reference sequence(s). According to the depositing lab, these mutations should not affect plasmid function. For additional published information regarding this plasmid, please see https://www.cell.com/molecular-plant/pdf/S1674-2052(18)30275-2.pdf?_returnURL=https%3A%2F%2Flinkinghub.elsevier.com%2Fretrieve%2Fpii%2FS1674205218302752%3Fshowall%3Dtrue#
How to cite: Osa-pCAMBIA-1301-STTM166 was a gift from Guiliang Tang (Addgene plasmid # 84197 ; http://n2t.net/addgene:84197 ; RRID:Addgene_84197)
