>Addgene plasmid #84197 | Osa-pCAMBIA-1301-STTM166 | depositor partial sequence | sequence record 160753 | Backbone sequence
GATCTGAGGGTAAATTTCTAGTTTTTCTCCTTCATTTTCTTGGTTAGGACCCTTTTCTCTTTTTATTTTT
TTGAGCTTTGATCTTTCTTTAAACTGATCTATTTTTTAATTGATTGGTTATGGTGTAAATATTACATAGC
TTTAACTGATAATCTGATTACTTTATTTCGTGTGTCTATGATGATGATGATAGTTACAGAACCGACGACT
CGTCCGTCCTGTAGAAACCCCAACCCGTGAAATCAAAAAACTCGACGGCCTGTGGGCATTCAGTCTGGAT
CGCGAAAACTGTGGAATTGATCAGCGTTGGTGGGAAAGCGCGTTACAAGAAAGCCGGGCAATTGCTGTGC
CAGGCAGTTTTAACGATCAGTTCGCCGATGCAGATATTCGTAATTATGCGGGCAACGTCTGGTATCAGCG
CGAAGTCTTTATACCGAAAGGTTGGGCAGGCCAGCGTATCGTGCTGCGTTTCGATGCGGTCACTCATTAC
GGCAAAGTGTGGGTCAATAATCAGGAAGTGATGGAGCATCAGGGCGGCTATACGCCATTTGAAGCCGATG
TCACGCCGTATGTTATTGCCGGGAAAAGTGTACGTATCACCGTTTGTGTGAACAACGAACTGAACTGGCA
GACTATCCCGCCGGGAATGGTGATTACCGACGAAAACGGCAAGAAAAAGCAGTCTTACTTCCATGATTTC
TTTAACTATGCCGGAATCCATCGCAGCGTAATGCTCTACACCACGCCGAACACCTGGGTGGACGATATCA
CCGTGGTGACGCATGTCGCGCAAGACTGTAACCACGCGTCTGTTGACTGGCAGGTGGTGGCCAATGGTGA
TGTCAGCGTTGAACTGCGTGATGCGGATCAACAGGTGGTTGCAACTGGACAAGGCACTAGCGGGACTTTG
CAAGTGGTGAATCCGCACCTCTGGCAACCGGGTGAAGGTTATCTCTATGAACTCGAAGTCACAGCCAAAA
GCCAGACAGAGTCTGATATCTACCCGCTTCGCGTCGGCATCCGGTCAGTGGCAGTGAAGGGCCAACAGTT
CCTGATTAACCACAAACCGTTCTACTTTACTGGCTTTGGTCGTCATGAAGATGCGGACTTACGTGGCAAA
GGATTCGATAACGTGCTGATGGTGCACGACCACGCATTAATGGACTGGATTGGGGCCAACTCCTACCGTA
CCTCGCATTACCCTTACGCTGAAGAGATGCTCGACTGGGCAGATGAACATGGCATCGTGGTGATTGATGA
AACTGCTGCTGTCGGCTTTCAGCTGTCTTTAGGCATTGGTTTCGAAGCGGGCAACAAGCCGAAAGAACTG
TACAGCGAAGAGGCAGTCAACGGGGAAACTCAGCAAGCGCACTTACAGGCGATTAAAGAGCTGATAGCGC
GTGACAAAAACCACCCAAGCGTGGTGATGTGGAGTATTGCCAACGAACCGGATACCCGTCCGCAAGGTGC
ACGGGAATATTTCGCGCCACTGGCGGAAGCAACGCGTAAACTCGACCCGACGCGTCCGATCACCTGCGTC
AATGTAATGTTCTGCGACGCTCACACCGATACCATCAGCGATCTCTTTGATGTGCTGTGCCTGAACCGTT
ATTACGGATGGTATGTCCAAAGCGGCGATTTGGAAACGGCAGAGAAGGTACTGGAAAAAGAACTTCTGGC
CTGGCAGGAGAAACTGCATCAGCCGATTATCATCACCGAATACGGCGTGGATACGTTAGCCGGGCTGCAC
TCAATGTACACCGACATGTGGAGTGAAGAGTATCAGTGTGCATGGCTGGATATGTATCACCGCGTCTTTG
ATCGCGTCAGCGCCGTCGTCGGTGAACAGGTATGGAATTTCGCCGATTTTGCGACCTCGCAAGGCATATT
GCGCGTTGGCGGTAACAAGAAAGGGATCTTCACTCGCGACCGCAAACCGAAGTCGGCGGCTTTTCTGCTG
CAAAAACGCTGGACTGGCATGAACTTCGGTGAAAAACCGCAGCAGGGAGGCAAACAAGCTAGCCACCACC
ACCACCACCACGTGTGAATTACAGGTGACCAGCTCGAATTTCCCCGATCGTTCAAACATTTGGCAATAAA
GTTTCTTAAGATTGAATCCTGTTGCCGGTCTTGCGATGATTATCATATAATTTCTGTTGAATTACGTTAA
GCATGTAATAATTAACATGTAATGCATGACGTTATTTATGAGATGGGTTTTTATGATTAGAGTCCCGCAA
TTATACATTTAATACGCGATAGAAAACAAAATATAGCGCGCAAACTAGGATAAATTATCGCGCGCGGTGT
CATCTATGTTACTAGATCGGGAATTAAACTATCAGTGTTTGACAGGATATATTGGCGGGTAAACCTAAGA
GAAAAGAGCGTTTATTAGAATAACGGATATTTAAAAGGGCGTGAAAAGGTTTATCCGTTCGTCCATTTGT
ATGTGCATGCCAACCACAGGGTTCCCCTCGGGATCAAAGTACTTTGATCCAACCCCTCCGCTGCTATAGT
GCAGTCGGCTTCTGACGTTCAGTGCAGCCGTCTTCTGAAAACGACATGTCGCACAAGTCCTAAGTTACGC
GACAGGCTGCCGCCCTGCCCTTTTCCTGGCGTTTTCTTGTCGCGTGTTTTAGTCGCATAAAGTAGAATAC
TTGCGACTAGAACCGGAGACATTACGCCATGAACAAGAGCGCCGCCGCTGGCCTGCTGGGCTATGCCCGC
GTCAGCACCGACGACCAGGACTTGACCAACCAACGGGCCGAACTGCACGCGGCCGGCTGCACCAAGCTGT
TTTCCGAGAAGATCACCGGCACCAGGCGCGACCGCCCGGAGCTGGCCAGGATGCTTGACCACCTACGCCC
TGGCGACGTTGTGACAGTGACCAGGCTAGACCGCCTGGCCCGCAGCACCCGCGACCTACTGGACATTGCC
GAGCGCATCCAGGAGGCCGGCGCGGGCCTGCGTAGCCTGGCAGAGCCGTGGGCCGACACCACCACGCCGG
CCGGCCGCATGGTGTTGACCGTGTTCGCCGGCATTGCCGAGTTCGAGCGTTCCCTAATCATCGACCGCAC
CCGGAGCGGGCGCGAGGCCGCCAAGGCCCGAGGCGTGAAGTTTGGCCCCCGCCCTACCCTCACCCCGGCA
CAGATCGCGCACGCCCGCGAGCTGATCGACCAGGAAGGCCGCACCGTGAAAGAGGCGGCTGCACTGCTTG
GCGTGCATCGCTCGACCCTGTACCGCGCACTTGAGCGCAGCGAGGAAGTGACGCCCACCGAGGCCAGGCG
GCGCGGTGCCTTCCGTGAGGACGCATTGACCGAGGCCGACGCCCTGGCGGCCGCCGAGAATGAACGCCAA
GAGGAACAAGCATGAAACCGCACCAGGACGGCCAGGACGAACCGTTTTTCATTACCGAAGAGATCGAGGC
GGAGATGATCGCGGCCGGGTACGTGTTCGAGCCGCCCGCGCACGTCTCAACCGTGCGGCTGCATGAAATC
CTGGCCGGTTTGTCTGATGCCAAGCTGGCGGCCTGGCCGGCCAGCTTGGCCGCTGAAGAAACCGAGCGCC
GCCGTCTAAAAAGGTGATGTGTATTTGAGTAAAACAGCTTGCGTCATGCGGTCGCTGCGTATATGATGCG
ATGAGTAAATAAACAAATACGCAAGGGGAACGCATGAAGGTTATCGCTGTACTTAACCAGAAAGGCGGGT
CAGGCAAGACGACCATCGCAACCCATCTAGCCCGCGCCCTGCAACTCGCCGGGGCCGATGTTCTGTTAGT
CGATTCCGATCCCCAGGGCAGTGCCCGCGATTGGGCGGCCGTGCGGGAAGATCAACCGCTAACCGTTGTC
GGCATCGACCGCCCGACGATTGACCGCGACGTGAAGGCCATCGGCCGGCGCGACTTCGTAGTGATCGACG
GAGCGCCCCAGGCGGCGGACTTGGCTGTGTCCGCGATCAAGGCAGCCGACTTCGTGCTGATTCCGGTGCA
GCCAAGCCCTTACGACATATGGGCCACCGCCGACCTGGTGGAGCTGGTTAAGCAGCGCATTGAGGTCACG
GATGGAAGGCTACAAGCGGCCTTTGTCGTGTCGCGGGCGATCAAAGGCACGCGCATCGGCGGTGAGGTTG
CCGAGGCGCTGGCCGGGTACGAGCTGCCCATTCTTGAGTCCCGTATCACGCAGCGCGTGAGCTACCCAGG
CACTGCCGCCGCCGGCACAACCGTTCTTGAATCAGAACCCGAGGGCGACGCTGCCCGCGAGGTCCAGGCG
CTGGCCGCTGAAATTAAATCAAAACTCATTTGAGTTAATGAGGTAAAGAGAAAATGAGCAAAAGCACAAA
CACGCTAAGTGCCGGCCGTCCGAGCGCACGCAGCAGCAAGGCTGCAACGTTGGCCAGCCTGGCAGACACG
CCAGCCATGAAGCGGGTCAACTTTCAGTTGCCGGCGGAGGATCACACCAAGCTGAAGATGTACGCGGTAC
GCCAAGGCAAGACCATTACCGAGCTGCTATCTGAATACATCGCGCAGCTACCAGAGTAAATGAGCAAATG
AATAAATGAGTAGATGAATTTTAGCGGCTAAAGGAGGCGGCATGGAAAATCAAGAACAACCAGGCACCGA
CGCCGTGGAATGCCCCATGTGTGGAGGAACGGGCGGTTGGCCAGGCGTAAGCGGCTGGGTTGTCTGCCGG
CCCTGCAATGGCACTGGAACCCCCAAGCCCGAGGAATCGGCGTGAGCGGTCGCAAACCATCCGGCCCGGT
ACAAATCGGCGCGGCGCTGGGTGATGACCTGGTGGAGAAGTTGAAGGCCGCGCAGGCCGCCCAGCGGCAA
CGCATCGAGGCAGAAGCACGCCCCGGTGAATCGTGGCAAGCGGCCGCTGATCGAATCCGCAAAGAATCCC
GGCAACCGCCGGCAGCCGGTGCGCCGTCGATTAGGAAGCCGCCCAAGGGCGACGAGCAACCAGATTTTTT
CGTTCCGATGCTCTATGACGTGGGCACCCGCGATAGTCGCAGCATCATGGACGTGGCCGTTTTCCGTCTG
TCGAAGCGTGACCGACGAGCTGGCGAGGTGATCCGCTACGAGCTTCCAGACGGGCACGTAGAGGTTTCCG
CAGGGCCGGCCGGCATGGCCAGTGTGTGGGATTACGACCTGGTACTGATGGCGGTTTCCCATCTAACCGA
ATCCATGAACCGATACCGGGAAGGGAAGGGAGACAAGCCCGGCCGCGTGTTCCGTCCACACGTTGCGGAC
GTACTCAAGTTCTGCCGGCGAGCCGATGGCGGAAAGCAGAAAGACGACCTGGTAGAAACCTGCATTCGGT
TAAACACCACGCACGTTGCCATGCAGCGTACGAAGAAGGCCAAGAACGGCCGCCTGGTGACGGTATCCGA
GGGTGAAGCCTTGATTAGCCGCTACAAGATCGTAAAGAGCGAAACCGGGCGGCCGGAGTACATCGAGATC
GAGCTAGCTGATTGGATGTACCGCGAGATCACAGAAGGCAAGAACCCGGACGTGCTGACGGTTCACCCCG
ATTACTTTTTGATCGATCCCGGCATCGGCCGTTTTCTCTACCGCCTGGCACGCCGCGCCGCAGGCAAGGC
AGAAGCCAGATGGTTGTTCAAGACGATCTACGAACGCAGTGGCAGCGCCGGAGAGTTCAAGAAGTTCTGT
TTCACCGTGCGCAAGCTGATCGGGTCAAATGACCTGCCGGAGTACGATTTGAAGGAGGAGGCGGGGCAGG
CTGGCCCGATCCTAGTCATGCGCTACCGCAACCTGATCGAGGGCGAAGCATCCGCCGGTTCCTAATGTAC
GGAGCAGATGCTAGGGCAAATTGCCCTAGCAGGGGAAAAAGGTCGAAAAGGTCTCTTTCCTGTGGATAGC
ACGTACATTGGGAACCCAAAGCCGTACATTGGGAACCGGAACCCGTACATTGGGAACCCAAAGCCGTACA
TTGGGAACCGGTCACACATGTAAGTGACTGATATAAAAGAGAAAAAAGGCGATTTTTCCGCCTAAAACTC
TTTAAAACTTATTAAAACTCTTAAAACCCGCCTGGCCTGTGCATAACTGTCTGGCCAGCGCACAGCCGAA
GAGCTGCAAAAAGCGCCTACCCTTCGGTCGCTGCGCTCCCTACGCCCCGCCGCTTCGCGTCGGCCTATCG
CGGCCGCTGGCCGCTCAAAAATGGCTGGCCTACGGCCAGGCAATCTACCAGGGCGCGGACAAGCCGCGCC
GTCGCCACTCGACCGCCGGCGCCCACATCAAGGCACCCTGCCTCGCGCGTTTCGGTGATGACGGTGAAAA
CCTCTGACACATGCAGCTCCCGGAGACGGTCACAGCTTGTCTGTAAGCGGATGCCGGGAGCAGACAAGCC
CGTCAGGGCGCGTCAGCGGGTGTTGGCGGGTGTCGGGGCGCAGCCATGACCCAGTCACGTAGCGATAGCG
GAGTGTATACTGGCTTAACTATGCGGCATCAGAGCAGATTGTACTGAGAGTGCACCATATGCGGTGTGAA
ATACCGCACAGATGCGTAAGGAGAAAATACCGCATCAGGCGCTCTTCCGCTTCCTCGCTCACTGACTCGC
TGCGCTCGGTCGTTCGGCTGCGGCGAGCGGTATCAGCTCACTCAAAGGCGGTAATACGGTTATCCACAGA
ATCAGGGGATAACGCAGGAAAGAACATGTGAGCAAAAGGCCAGCAAAAGGCCAGGAACCGTAAAAAGGCC
GCGTTGCTGGCGTTTTTCCATAGGCTCCGCCCCCCTGACGAGCATCACAAAAATCGACGCTCAAGTCAGA
GGTGGCGAAACCCGACAGGACTATAAAGATACCAGGCGTTTCCCCCTGGAAGCTCCCTCGTGCGCTCTCC
TGTTCCGACCCTGCCGCTTACCGGATACCTGTCCGCCTTTCTCCCTTCGGGAAGCGTGGCGCTTTCTCAT
AGCTCACGCTGTAGGTATCTCAGTTCGGTGTAGGTCGTTCGCTCCAAGCTGGGCTGTGTGCACGAACCCC
CCGTTCAGCCCGACCGCTGCGCCTTATCCGGTAACTATCGTCTTGAGTCCAACCCGGTAAGACACGACTT
ATCGCCACTGGCAGCAGCCACTGGTAACAGGATTAGCAGAGCGAGGTATGTAGGCGGTGCTACAGAGTTC
TTGAAGTGGTGGCCTAACTACGGCTACACTAGAAGGACAGTATTTGGTATCTGCGCTCTGCTGAAGCCAG
TTACCTTCGGAAAAAGAGTTGGTAGCTCTTGATCCGGCAAACAAACCACCGCTGGTAGCGGTGGTTTTTT
TGTTTGCAAGCAGCAGATTACGCGCAGAAAAAAAGGATCTCAAGAAGATCCTTTGATCTTTTCTACGGGG
TCTGACGCTCAGTGGAACGAAAACTCACGTTAAGGGATTTTGGTCATGCATTCTAGGTACTAAAACAATT
CATCCAGTAAAATATAATATTTTATTTTCTCCCAATCAGGCTTGATCCCCAGTAAGTCAAAAAATAGCTC
GACATACTGTTCTTCCCCGATATCCTCCCTGATCGACCGGACGCAGAAGGCAATGTCATACCACTTGTCC
GCCCTGCCGCTTCTCCCAAGATCAATAAAGCCACTTACTTTGCCATCTTTCACAAAGATGTTGCTGTCTC
CCAGGTCGCCGTGGGAAAAGACAAGTTCCTCTTCGGGCTTTTCCGTCTTTAAAAAATCATACAGCTCGCG
CGGATCTTTAAATGGAGTGTCTTCTTCCCAGTTTTCGCAATCCACATCGGCCAGATCGTTATTCAGTAAG
TAATCCAATTCGGCTAAGCGGCTGTCTAAGCTATTCGTATAGGGACAATCCGATATGTCGATGGAGTGAA
AGAGCCTGATGCACTCCGCATACAGCTCGATAATCTTTTCAGGGCTTTGTTCATCTTCATACTCTTCCGA
GCAAAGGACGCCATCGGCCTCACTCATGAGCAGATTGCTCCAGCCATCATGCCGTTCAAAGTGCAGGACC
TTTGGAACAGGCAGCTTTCCTTCCAGCCATAGCATCATGTCCTTTTCCCGTTCCACATCATAGGTGGTCC
CTTTATACCGGCTGTCCGTCATTTTTAAATATAGGTTTTCATTTTCTCCCACCAGCTTATATACCTTAGC
AGGAGACATTCCTTCCGTATCTTTTACGCAGCGGTATTTTTCGATCAGTTTTTTCAATTCCGGTGATATT
CTCATTTTAGCCATTTATTATTTCCTTCCTCTTTTCTACAGTATTTAAAGATACCCCAAGAAGCTAATTA
TAACAAGACGAACTCCAATTCACTGTTCCTTGCATTCTAAAACCTTAAATACCAGAAAACAGCTTTTTCA
AAGTTGTTTTCAAAGTTGGCGTATAACATAGTATCGACGGAGCCGATTTTGAAACCGCGGTGATCACAGG
CAGCAACGCTCTGTCATCGTTACAATCAACATGCTACCCTCCGCGAGATCATCCGTGTTTCAAACCCGGC
AGCTTAGTTGCCGTTCTTCCGAATAGCATCGGTAACATGAGCAAAGTCTGCCGCCTTACAACGGCTCTCC
CGCTGACGCCGTCCCGGACTGATGGGCTGCCTGTATCGAGTGGTGATTTTGTGCCGAGCTGCCGGTCGGG
GAGCTGTTGGCTGGCTGGTGGCAGGATATATTGTGGTGTAAACAAATTGACGCTTAGACAACTTAATAAC
ACATTGCGGACGTTTTTAATGTACTGAATTAACGCCGAATTAATTCGGGGGATCTGGATTTTAGTACTGG
ATTTTGGTTTTAGGAATTAGAAATTTTATTGATAGAAGTATTTTACAAATACAAATACATACTAAGGGTT
TCTTATATGCTCAACACATGAGCGAAACCCTATAGGAACCCTAATTCCCTTATCTGGGAACTACTCACAC
ATTATTATGGAGAAACTCGAGCTTGTCGATCGACAGATCCGGTCGGCATCTACTCTATTTCTTTGCCCTC
GGACGAGTGCTGGGGCGTCGGTTTCCACTATCGGCGAGTACTTCTACACAGCCATCGGTCCAGACGGCCG
CGCTTCTGCGGGCGATTTGTGTACGCCCGACAGTCCCGGCTCCGGATCGGACGATTGCGTCGCATCGACC
CTGCGCCCAAGCTGCATCATCGAAATTGCCGTCAACCAAGCTCTGATAGAGTTGGTCAAGACCAATGCGG
AGCATATACGCCCGGAGTCGTGGCGATCCTGCAAGCTCCGGATGCCTCCGCTCGAAGTAGCGCGTCTGCT
GCTCCATACAAGCCAACCACGGCCTCCAGAAGAAGATGTTGGCGACCTCGTATTGGGAATCCCCGAACAT
CGCCTCGCTCCAGTCAATGACCGCTGTTATGCGGCCATTGTCCGTCAGGACATTGTTGGAGCCGAAATCC
GCGTGCACGAGGTGCCGGACTTCGGGGCAGTCCTCGGCCCAAAGCATCAGCTCATCGAGAGCCTGCGCGA
CGGACGCACTGACGGTGTCGTCCATCACAGTTTGCCAGTGATACACATGGGGATCAGCAATCGCGCATAT
GAAATCACGCCATGTAGTGTATTGACCGATTCCTTGCGGTCCGAATGGGCCGAACCCGCTCGTCTGGCTA
AGATCGGCCGCAGCGATCGCATCCATAGCCTCCGCGACCGGTTGTAGAACAGCGGGCAGTTCGGTTTCAG
GCAGGTCTTGCAACGTGACACCCTGTGCACGGCGGGAGATGCAATAGGTCAGGCTCTCGCTAAACTCCCC
AATGTCAAGCACTTCCGGAATCGGGAGCGCGGCCGATGCAAAGTGCCGATAAACATAACGATCTTTGTAG
AAACCATCGGCGCAGCTATTTACCCGCAGGACATATCCACGCCCTCCTACATCGAAGCTGAAAGCACGAG
ATTCTTCGCCCTCCGAGAGCTGCATCAGGTCGGAGACGCTGTCGAACTTTTCGATCAGAAACTTCTCGAC
AGACGTCGCGGTGAGTTCAGGCTTTTTCATATCTCATTGCCCCCCGGGATCTGCGAAAGCTCGAGAGAGA
TAGATTTGTAGAGAGAGACTGGTGATTTCAGCGTGTCCTCTCCAAATGAAATGAACTTCCTTATATAGAG
GAAGGTCTTGCGAAGGATAGTGGGATTGTGCGTCATCCCTTACGTCAGTGGAGATATCACATCAATCCAC
TTGCTTTGAAGACGTGGTTGGAACGTCTTCTTTTTCCACGATGCTCCTCGTGGGTGGGGGTCCATCTTTG
GGACCACTGTCGGCAGAGGCATCTTGAACGATAGCCTTTCCTTTATCGCAATGATGGCATTTGTAGGTGC
CACCTTCCTTTTCTACTGTCCTTTTGATGAAGTGACAGATAGCTGGGCAATGGAATCCGAGGAGGTTTCC
CGATATTACCCTTTGTTGAAAAGTCTCAATAGCCCTTTGGTCTTCTGAGACTGTATCTTTGATATTCTTG
GAGTAGACGAGAGTGTCGTGCTCCACCATGTTATCACATCAATCCACTTGCTTTGAAGACGTGGTTGGAA
CGTCTTCTTTTTCCACGATGCTCCTCGTGGGTGGGGGTCCATCTTTGGGACCACTGTCGGCAGAGGCATC
TTGAACGATAGCCTTTCCTTTATCGCAATGATGGCATTTGTAGGTGCCACCTTCCTTTTCTACTGTCCTT
TTGATGAAGTGACAGATAGCTGGGCAATGGAATCCGAGGAGGTTTCCCGATATTACCCTTTGTTGAAAAG
TCTCAATAGCCCTTTGGTCTTCTGAGACTGTATCTTTGATATTCTTGGAGTAGACGAGAGTGTCGTGCTC
CACCATGTTGGCAAGCTGCTCTAGCCAATACGCAAACCGCCTCTCCCCGCGCGTTGGCCGATTCATTAAT
GCAGCTGGCACGACAGGTTTCCCGACTGGAAAGCGGGCAGTGAGCGCAACGCAATTAATGTGAGTTAGCT
CACTCATTAGGCACCCCAGGCTTTACACTTTATGCTTCCGGCTCGTATGTTGTGTGGAATTGTGAGCGGA
TAACAATTTCACACAGGAAACAGCTATGACCATGATTACGAATTCGAGCTCGGTACCCGGGGATCCTCTA
GAGTCGACCTGCAGGCATGCAAGCTTGGCACTGGCCGTCGTTTTACAACGTCGTGACTGGGAAAACCCTG
GCGTTACCCAACTTAATCGCCTTGCAGCACATCCCCCTTTCGCCAGCTGGCGTAATAGCGAAGAGGCCCG
CACCGATCGCCCTTCCCAACAGTTGCGCAGCCTGAATGGCGAATGCTAGAGCAGCTTGAGCTTGGATCAG
ATTGTCGTTTCCCGCCTTCAGTTTAGCTTCATGGAGTCAAAGATTCAAATAGAGGACCTAACAGAACTCG
CCGTAAAGACTGGCGAACAGTTCATACAGAGTCTCTTACGACTCAATGACAAGAAGAAAATCTTCGTCAA
CATGGTGGAGCACGACACACTTGTCTACTCCAAAAATATCAAAGATACAGTCTCAGAAGACCAAAGGGCA
ATTGAGACTTTTCAACAAAGGGTAATATCCGGAAACCTCCTCGGATTCCATTGCCCAGCTATCTGTCACT
TTATTGTGAAGATAGTGGAAAAGGAAGGTGGCTCCTACAAATGCCATCATTGCGATAAAGGAAAGGCCAT
CGTTGAAGATGCCTCTGCCGACAGTGGTCCCAAAGATGGACCCCCACCCACGAGGAGCATCGTGGAAAAA
GAAGACGTTCCAACCACGTCTTCAAAGCAAGTGGATTGATGTGATATCTCCACTGACGTAAGGGATGACG
CACAATCCCACTATCCTTCGCAAGACCCTTCCTCTATATAAGGAAGTTCATTTCATTTGGAGAGAACACG
GGGGACTCTTGACCATGGTA
