>Addgene plasmid #84197 | Osa-pCAMBIA-1301-STTM166 | depositor partial sequence | sequence record 174486 | STTM166
CATTTGGAGAGGACAGCCCAAGCTTGGTACCGGGGAATGAAGCTACCTGGTCCGAGTTGTTGTTGTTATG
GTCTAATTTAAATATGGTCTAAAGAAGAAGAATGGGGAATGAAGCTACCTGGTCCGAGGATCCACTAGTG
AATTCGGTACGCTGAAATCACCAG
